Addgene plasmid #42749: TAL3286
Depositing lab: Keith Joung. Depositing organization: Massachusetts General Hospital. Publication: Targeted gene disruption in somatic zebrafish cells using engineered TALENs. Sander JD, Cade L, Khayter C, Reyon D, Peterson RT, Joung JK, Yeh JR. Nat Biotechnol. 2011 Aug 5;29(8):697-8. doi: 10.1038/nbt.1934. PubMed 21822241.
Backbone
  Vector backbone: JDS71
  Backbone manufacturer: Addgene plasmid #32287
  Backbone size w/o insert (bp): 6447
  Vector type: Mammalian Expression ; T7
Growth in bacteria
  Bacterial resistance: Ampicillin, 100 μg/mL
  Growth temperature: 37°C
  Growth strain: XL1 Blue
  Copy number: High Copy
Gene/Insert
  Gene/Insert name: ZebrafishCommunity-hnrnpr-left (alt name: hnrnpr)
  Species: D. rerio (zebrafish)
  Insert size (bp): 1640
  Entrez Gene: hnrnpr (a.k.a. hnrpr, wu:fb97a09, wu:fe01h03, zgc:56523)
  Promoter: CMV
  Tag / fusion protein: 3X Flag (N terminal on backbone); WT FOKI (C terminal on backbone)
  Cloning method: Restriction Enzyme; 5′ cloning site N/A (destroyed during cloning); 3′ cloning site N/A (destroyed during cloning)
  Sequencing primers: 5′ CMV-F; 3′ BGH-rev
Terms and licenses: Academic/Nonprofit Terms; Industry Terms: Not Available to Industry
Depositor comments: Target binding site: TGGATGCGGGTCTGCCCC It is strongly recommended that users perform a diagnostic digest to verify this plasmid prior to use. For example, a double digest of the plasmid with BamHI and KpnI should result in two bands at 2.3kb and 5.8kb.
How to cite: TAL3286 was a gift from Keith Joung (Addgene plasmid # 42749 ; http://n2t.net/addgene:42749 ; RRID:Addgene_42749)
