[The description below was written by a language model from this plasmid's Addgene catalogue record.]
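Description:
TAL3286 is a TALEN expression plasmid built on the JDS71 backbone (about 6.4 kb without insert), a vector catalogued as both mammalian expression and T7. It is propagated in E. coli as a high-copy plasmid under ampicillin selection. The roughly 1.6 kb insert encodes an engineered array of TAL effector repeats designed to recognise the left half-site of a nuclease target in the zebrafish hnrnpr gene. It was placed into the backbone by restriction cloning, which destroyed the cloning sites at both junctions.

The backbone supplies the rest of the nuclease. An N-terminal 3X Flag tag allows detection of the protein, and a C-terminal wild-type FokI cleavage domain provides the nuclease activity, so the repeat array is expressed as a single tagged TALE-FokI fusion. Transcription in cells is driven by the CMV promoter. The T7 designation indicates that the same coding region can also be transcribed in vitro to make mRNA, the usual route for delivering TALENs into zebrafish embryos, although the record does not describe that step. The use of a BGH reverse sequencing primer suggests a BGH polyadenylation region downstream of the fusion.

FokI cuts only as a dimer, so this "left" monomer is meant to be used with a partner "right" TALEN that binds the opposite strand nearby. Together they create a double-strand break at hnrnpr, and error-prone repair of that break can disrupt the gene. The partner construct is not named in the record. The insert name suggests the plasmid is part of a set of TALENs against zebrafish genes made for the research community. No feature table was supplied, so individual elements such as the replication origin cannot be confirmed.
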