>Addgene plasmid #42749 | TAL3286 | depositor partial sequence | sequence record 57869 | TAL3286 sequence 2430 bps
TCTAGAGCTAGCACCATGGACTACAAAGACCATGACGGTGATTATAAAGATCATGACATCGATTACAAGG
ATGACGATGACAAGATGGCCCCCAAGAAGAAGAGGAAGGTGGGCATTCACCGCGGGGTACCTATGGTGGA
CTTGAGGACACTCGGTTATTCGCAACAGCAACAGGAGAAAATCAAGCCTAAGGTCAGGAGCACCGTCGCG
CAACACCACGAGGCGCTTGTGGGGCATGGCTTCACTCATGCGCATATTGTCGCGCTTTCACAGCACCCTG
CGGCGCTTGGGACGGTGGCTGTCAAATACCAAGATATGATTGCGGCCCTGCCCGAAGCCACGCACGAGGC
AATTGTAGGGGTCGGTAAACAGTGGTCGGGAGCGCGAGCACTTGAGGCGCTGCTGACTGTGGCGGGTGAG
CTTAGGGGGCCTCCGCTCCAGCTCGACACCGGGCAGCTGCTGAAGATCGCGAAGAGAGGGGGAGTAACAG
CGGTAGAGGCAGTGCACGCCTGGCGCAATGCGCTCACCGGGGCCCCCTTGAACCTGACCCCAGACCAGGT
AGTCGCAATCGCGAACAATAATGGGGGAAAGCAAGCCCTGGAAACCGTGCAAAGGTTGTTGCCGGTCCTT
TGTCAAGACCACGGCCTTACACCGGAGCAAGTCGTGGCCATTGCAAATAATAACGGTGGCAAACAGGCTC
TTGAGACGGTTCAGAGACTTCTCCCAGTTCTCTGTCAAGCCCACGGGCTGACTCCCGATCAAGTTGTAGC
GATTGCGTCGAACATTGGAGGGAAACAAGCATTGGAGACTGTCCAACGGCTCCTTCCCGTGTTGTGTCAA
GCCCACGGTTTGACGCCTGCACAAGTGGTCGCCATCGCCTCGAATGGCGGCGGTAAGCAGGCGCTGGAAA
CAGTACAGCGCCTGCTGCCTGTACTGTGCCAGGATCATGGACTGACCCCAGACCAGGTAGTCGCAATCGC
GAACAATAATGGGGGAAAGCAAGCCCTGGAAACCGTGCAAAGGTTGTTGCCGGTCCTTTGTCAAGACCAC
GGCCTTACACCGGAGCAAGTCGTGGCCATTGCATCCCACGACGGTGGCAAACAGGCTCTTGAGACGGTTC
AGAGACTTCTCCCAGTTCTCTGTCAAGCCCACGGGCTGACTCCCGATCAAGTTGTAGCGATTGCGAATAA
CAATGGAGGGAAACAAGCATTGGAGACTGTCCAACGGCTCCTTCCCGTGTTGTGTCAAGCCCACGGTTTG
ACGCCTGCACAAGTGGTCGCCATCGCCAACAACAACGGCGGTAAGCAGGCGCTGGAAACAGTACAGCGCC
TGCTGCCTGTACTGTGCCAGGATCATGGACTGACCCCAGACCAGGTAGTCGCAATCGCGAACAATAATGG
GGGAAAGCAAGCCCTGGAAACCGTGCAAAGGTTGTTGCCGGTCCTTTGTCAAGACCACGGCCTTACACCG
GAGCAAGTCGTGGCCATTGCAAGCAATGGGGGTGGCAAACAGGCTCTTGAGACGGTTCAGAGACTTCTCC
CAGTTCTCTGTCAAGCCCACGGGCTGACTCCCGATCAAGTTGTAGCGATTGCGTCGCATGACGGAGGGAA
ACAAGCATTGGAGACTGTCCAACGGCTCCTTCCCGTGTTGTGTCAAGCCCACGGTTTGACGCCTGCACAA
GTGGTCGCCATCGCCTCGAATGGCGGCGGTAAGCAGGCGCTGGAAACAGTACAGCGCCTGCTGCCTGTAC
TGTGCCAGGATCATGGACTGACCCCAGACCAGGTAGTCGCAATCGCGAACAATAATGGGGGAAAGCAAGC
CCTGGAAACCGTGCAAAGGTTGTTGCCGGTCCTTTGTCAAGACCACGGCCTTACACCGGAGCAAGTCGTG
GCCATTGCATCCCACGACGGTGGCAAACAGGCTCTTGAGACGGTTCAGAGACTTCTCCCAGTTCTCTGTC
AAGCCCACGGGCTGACTCCCGATCAAGTTGTAGCGATTGCGTCGCATGACGGAGGGAAACAAGCATTGGA
GACTGTCCAACGGCTCCTTCCCGTGTTGTGTCAAGCCCACGGTTTGACGCCTGCACAAGTGGTCGCCATC
GCCAGCCATGATGGCGGTAAGCAGGCGCTGGAAACAGTACAGCGCCTGCTGCCTGTACTGTGCCAGGATC
ATGGACTGACACCCGAACAGGTGGTCGCCATTGCTTCCCACGACGGAGGACGGCCAGCCTTGGAGTCCAT
CGTAGCCCAATTGTCCAGGCCCGATCCCGCGTTGGCTGCGTTAACGAATGACCATCTGGTGGCGTTGGCA
TGTCTTGGTGGACGACCCGCGCTCGATGCAGTCAAAAAGGGTCTGCCTCATGCTCCCGCATTGATCAAAA
GAACCAACCGGCGGATTCCCGAGAGAACTTCCCATCGAGTCGCGGGATCC
