>Addgene plasmid #42749 | TAL3286 | addgene partial sequence | sequence record 61078 | JDS-TALEN-F 5'-TAGGGGTCGGTAAACAGTGG-3'
TGTGGCGGGTGAGCTTAGGGGGCCTCCGCTCCAGCTCGACACCGGGCAGCTGCTGAAGATCGCGAAGAGA
GGGGGAGTAACAGCGGTAGAGGCAGTGCACGCCTGGCGCAATGCGCTCACCGGGGCCCCCTTGAACCTGA
CCCCAGACCAGGTAGTCGCAATCGCGAACAATAATGGGGGAAAGCAAGCCCTGGAAACCGTGCAAAGGTT
GTTGCCGGTCCTTTGTCAAGACCACGGCCTTACACCGGAGCAAGTCGTGGCCATTGCAAATAATAACGGT
GGCAAACAGGCTCTTGAGACGGTTCAGAGACTTCTCCCAGTTCTCTGTCAAGCCCACGGGCTGACTCCCG
ATCAAGTTGTAGCGATTGCGTCGAACATTGGAGGGAAACAAGCATTGGAGACTGTCCAACGGCTCCTTCC
CGTGTTGTGTCAAGCCCACGGTTTGACGCCTGCACAAGTGGTCGCCATCGCCTCGAATGGCGGCGGTAAG
CAGGCGCTGGAAACAGTACAGCGCCTGCTGCCTGTACTGTGCCAGGATCATGGACTGACCCCAGACCAGG
TAGTCGCAATCGCGAACAATAATGGGGGAAAGCAAGCCCTGGAAACCGTGCAAAGGTTGTTGCCGGTCCT
TTGTCAAGACCACGGCCTTACACCGGAGCAAGTCGTGGCCATTGCATCCCACGACGGTGGCAAACAGGCT
CTTGAGACGGTTCAGAGACTTCTCCCAGTTCTCTGTCAAGCCCACGGGCTGACTCCCGATCAAGTTGTAG
CGATTGCGAATAACAATGGAGGGAAACAAGCATTGGAGACTGTCCAACGGCTCCTTCCCGTGTTGTGTCA
AGCCCACGGTTTGACGCCTGCACAAGTGGTCGCCATCGCCAACAACAACGGCGGTAAGCAGGCGCTGGAA
A
